>Addgene plasmid #230827 | TRE-Flex-MCS-WPRE-SV40 - GCH26 | addgene full sequence | sequence record 466624 | Addgene NGS Result
TTGAGATCCTTTTTTTCTGCGCGTAATCTGCTGCTTGCAAACAAAAAAACCACCGCTACCAGCGGTGGTT
TGTTTGCCGGATCAAGAGCTACCAACTCTTTTTCCGAAGGTAACTGGCTTCAGCAGAGCGCAGATACCAA
ATACTGTTCTTCTAGTGTAGCCGTAGTTAGGCCACCACTTCAAGAACTCTGTAGCACCGCCTACATACCT
CGCTCTGCTAATCCTGTTACCAGTGGCTGCTGCCAGTGGCGATAAGTCGTGTCTTACCGGGTTGGACTCA
AGACGATAGTTACCGGATAAGGCGCAGCGGTCGGGCTGAACGGGGGGTTCGTGCACACAGCCCAGCTTGG
AGCGAACGACCTACACCGAACTGAGATACCTACAGCGTGAGCTATGAGAAAGCGCCACGCTTCCCGAAGG
GAGAAAGGCGGACAGGTATCCGGTAAGCGGCAGGGTCGGAACAGGAGAGCGCACGAGGGAGCTTCCAGGG
GGAAACGCCTGGTATCTTTATAGTCCTGTCGGGTTTCGCCACCTCTGACTTGAGCGTCGATTTTTGTGAT
GCTCGTCAGGGGGGCGGAGCCTATGGAAAAACGCCAGCAACGCGGCCTTTTTACGGTTCCTGGCCTTTTG
CTGGCCTTTTGCTCACATGTTCTTTCCTGCGTTATCCCCTGATTCTGTGGATAACCGTATTACCGCCTTT
GAGTGAGCTGATACCGCTCGCCGCAGCCGAACGACCGAGCGCAGCGAGTCAGTGAGCGAGGAAGCGGAAG
AGCGCCCAATACGCAAACCGCCTCTCCCCGCGCGTTGGCCGATTCATTAATGCAGCTGGCACGACAGGTT
TCCCGACTGGAAAGCGGGCAGTGAGCGCAACGCAATTAATGTGAGTTAGCTCACTCATTAGGCACCCCAG
GCTTTACACTTTATGCTTCCGGCTCGTATGTTGTGTGGAATTGTGAGCGGATAACAATTTCACACAGGAA
ACAGCTATGACCATGATTACGAATTGCCTGCAGGCAGCTGCGCGCTCGCTCGCTCACTGAGGCCGCCCGG
GCAAAGCCCGGGCGTCGGGCGACCTTTGGTCGCCCGGCCTCAGTGAGCGAGCGAGCGCGCAGAGAGGGAG
TGGCCAACTCCATCACTAGGGGTTCCTATCGATGGCGCGCCTACCACATTTGTAGAGGTTTTACTTGCTT
TAAAAAACCTCCCACATCTCCCCCTGAACCTGAAACATAAAATGAATGCAATTGTTGTTGTTAACTTGTT
TATTGCAGCTTATAATGGTTACAAATAAAGCAATAGCATCACAAATTTCACAAATAAAGCATTTTTTTCA
CTGCATTCTAGTTGTGGTTTGTCCAAACTCATCAATGTATCTTATCATGTCTGTGTACAGCGGGGAGGCG
GCCCAAAGGGAGATCCGACTCGTCTGAGGGCGAAGGCGAAGACGCGGAAGAGGCCGCAGAGCCGGCAGCA
GGCCGCGGGAAGGAAGGTCCGCTGGATTGAGGGCCGAAGGGACGTAGCAGAAGGACGTCCCGCGCAGAAT
CCAGGTGGCAACACAGGCGAGCAGCCAAGGAAAGGACGATGATTTCCCCGACAACACCACGGAATTGTCA
GTGCCCAACAGCCGAGCCCCTGTCCAGCAGCGGGCAAGGCAGGCGGCGATGAGTTCCGCCGTGGCAATAG
GGAGGGGGAAAGCGAAAGTCCCGGAAAGGAGCTGACAGGTGGTGGCAATGCCCCAACCAGTGGGGGTTGC
GTCAGCAAACACAGTGCACACCACGCCACGTTGCCTGACAACGGGCCACAACTCCTCATAAAGAGACAGC
AACCAGGATTTATACAAGGAGGAGAAAATGAAAGCCATACGGGAAGCAATAGCATGATACAAAGGCATTA
AAGCAGCGTATCCACATAGCGTAAAAGGAGCAACATAGTTAAGAATACCAGTCAATCTTTCACAAATTTT
GTAATCCAGAGGTTGATTGCTAGCATAACTTCGTATAGCATACATTATACGAAGTTATTCTTTGCACCAT
TCTAAAGAATAACAGTGATAATTTCTGGGTTAAGGCAAATAACTTCGTATAGGATACTTTATACGAAGTT
ATGGTACCGGGCCCCCCCTCGAGGTCGACGGTATCGATAAGCTTGATATCGAATTCCTGCAGCCCGGGGG
ATCCACTAGTTCTAGAGCGGCCGCCACCGCGGTGGAGCTCATAACTTCGTATAATGTATGCTATACGAAG
TTATTAAGAGGTTTCATATTGCTAATAGCAGCTACAATCCAGCTACCATTCTGCATAACTTCGTATAAAG
TATCCTATACGAAGTTATACCGGTCAATTCGGGGCCGCGGAGGCTGGATCGGTCCCGGTGTCTTCTATGG
AGGTCAAAACAGCGTGGATGGCGTCTCCAGGCGATCTGACGGTTCACTAAACGAGCTCTGCTTATATAGG
TCGAGTTTACCACTCCCTATCAGTGATAGAGAAAAGTGAAAGTCGAGTTTACCACTCCCTATCAGTGATA
GAGAAAAGTGAAAGTCGAGTTTACCACTCCCTATCAGTGATAGAGAAAAGTGAAAGTCGAGTTTACCACT
CCCTATCAGTGATAGAGAAAAGTGAAAGTCGAGTTTACCACTCCCTATCAGTGATAGAGAAAAGTGAAAG
TCGAGTTTACCACTCCCTATCAGTGATAGAGAAAAGTGAAAGTCGAGTTTACCACTCCCTATCAGTGATA
GAGAAAAGTGAAAGTCGAGCTCGGTACCAGATCTAGGAACCCCTAGTGATGGAGTTGGCCACTCCCTCTC
TGCGCGCTCGCTCGCTCACTGAGGCCGGGCGACCAAAGGTCGCCCGACGCCCGGGCTTTGCCCGGGCGGC
CTCAGTGAGCGAGCGAGCGCGCAGCTGCCTGCAGGCAGCTTGGCACTGGCCGTCGTTTTACAACGTCGTG
ACTGGGAAAACCCTGGCGTTACCCAACTTAATCGCCTTGCAGCACATCCCCCTTTCGCCAGCTGGCGTAA
TAGCGAAGAGGCCCGCACCGATCGCCCTTCCCAACAGTTGCGCAGCCTGAATGGCGAATGGCGCCTGATG
CGGTATTTTCTCCTTACGCATCTGTGCGGTATTTCACACCGCATA
[142 nt withheld, positions 3126-3267]
C
[141 nt withheld, positions 3269-3409]
CCTTTGACGTTGGAGTCCACGTTCTTT
[37 nt withheld, positions 3437-3473]
ACCCTATCTCGGGCTATTCTTTTGATTTATAAGGGATTTTGCCGATTTCGGCCTATTGGTTAAAAAATGA
GCTGATTTAACAAAAATTTAACGCGAATTTTAACAAAATATTAACGTTTACAATTTTATGGTGCACTCTC
AGTACAATCTGCTCTGATGCCGCATAGTTAAGCCAGCCCCGACACCCGCCAACACCCGCTGACGCGCCCT
GACGGGCTTGTCTGCTCCCGGCATCCGCTTACAGACAAGCTGTGACCGTCTCCGGGAGCTGCATGTGTCA
GAGGTTTTCACCGTCATCACCGAAACGCGCGAGACGAAAGGGCCTCGTGATACGCCTATTTTTATAGGTT
AATGTCATGATAATAATGGTTTCTTAGACGTCAGGTGGCACTTTTCGGGGAAATGTGCGCGGAACCCCTA
TTTGTTTATTTTTCTAAATACATTCAAATATGTATCCGCTCATGAGACAATAACCCTGATAAATGCTTCA
ATAATATTGAAAAAGGAAGAGTATGAGTATTCAACATTTCCGTGTCGCCCTTATTCCCTTTTTTGCGGCA
TTTTGCCTTCCTGTTTTTGCTCACCCAGAAACGCTGGTGAAAGTAAAAGATGCTGAAGATCAGTTGGGTG
CACGAGTGGGTTACATCGAACTGGATCTCAACAGCGGTAAGATCCTTGAGAGTTTTCGCCCCGAAGAACG
TTTTCCAATGATGAGCACTTTTAAAGTTCTGCTATGTGGCGCGGTATTATCCCGTATTGACGCCGGGCAA
GAGCAACTCGGTCGCCGCATACACTATTCTCAGAATGACTTGGTTGAGTACTCACCAGTCACAGAAAAGC
ATCTTACGGATGGCATGACAGTAAGAGAATTATGCAGTGCTGCCATAACCATGAGTGATAACACTGCGGC
CAACTTACTTCTGACAACGATCGGAGGACCGAAGGAGCTAACCGCTTTTTTGCACAACATGGGGGATCAT
GTAACTCGCCTTGATCGTTGGGAACCGGAGCTGAATGAAGCCATACCAAACGACGAGCGTGACACCACGA
TGCCTGTAGCAATGGCAACAACGTTGCGCAAACTATTAACTGGCGAACTACTTACTCTAGCTTCCCGGCA
ACAATTAATAGACTGGATGGAGGCGGATAAAGTTGCAGGACCACTTCTGCGCTCGGCCCTTCCGGCTGGC
TGGTTTATTGCTGATAAATCTGGAGCCGGTGAGCGTGGGTCTCGCGGTATCATTGCAGCACTGGGGCCAG
ATGGTAAGCCCTCCCGTATCGTAGTTATCTACACGACGGGGAGTCAGGCAACTATGGATGAACGAAATAG
ACAGATCGCTGAGATAGGTGCCTCACTGATTAAGCATTGGTAACTGTCAGACCAAGTTTACTCATATATA
CTTTAGATTGATTTAAAACTTCATTTTTAATTTAAAAGGATCTAGGTGAAGATCCTTTTTGATAATCTCA
TGACCAAAATCCCTTAACGTGAGTTTTCGTTCCACTGAGCGTCAGACCCCGTAGAAAAGATCAAAGGATC
TTC
Features (pLannotate 1.2.2; 26 found; start..end, strand, type, name):
      1..589     +  rep_origin     ori: high-copy-number ColE1/pMB1/pBR322/pUC origin of replication
    772..864     +  CDS            lacI (fragment): lac repressor; lacI; The lac repressor binds to the lac operator to inhibit transcription in E. coli. This inhibition can be relieved by adding lactose or isopropyl-β-D-thiogalactopyranoside (IPTG).
    877..898     +  protein_bind   CAP binding site: CAP binding activates transcription in the presence of cAMP. E. coli catabolite activator protein
    913..943     +  promoter       lac promoter: promoter for the E. coli lac operon
    951..967     +  protein_bind   lac operator: The lac repressor binds to the lac operator to inhibit transcription in E. coli. This inhibition can be relieved by adding lactose or isopropyl-β-D-thiogalactopyranoside (IPTG). lac repressor encoded by lacI
   1007..1147    -  repeat_region  AAV2 ITR: inverted terminal repeat of adeno-associated virus serotype 2 inverted
   1162..1230    +  CDS            large T antigen (fragment): large T antigen from SV40 (simian virus 40)
   1253..1374    +  polyA_signal   SV40 poly(A) signal: SV40 polyadenylation signal
   1390..1978    -  misc_feature   WPRE: woodchuck hepatitis virus posttranscriptional regulatory element
   1985..2018    +  protein_bind   loxP: Cre-mediated recombination occurs in the 8-bp core sequence (GCATACAT). Cre recombinase
   2019..2068    +  intron         β-globin intron (fragment): internally truncated intron from human β-globin
   2069..2102    +  protein_bind   lox2272: Cre-mediated recombination occurs in the 8-bp core sequence (GGATACTT). lox2272 sites are compatible with each other, but incompatible with loxP or loxN sites (Lee and Saito, 1988). Cre recombinase
   2103..2210    -  misc_feature   MCS: pBluescript multiple cloning site
   2211..2244    -  protein_bind   loxP: Cre-mediated recombination occurs in the 8-bp core sequence (GCATACAT). Cre recombinase
   2245..2294    +  intron         β-globin intron (fragment): internally truncated intron from human β-globin
   2295..2328    -  protein_bind   lox2272: Cre-mediated recombination occurs in the 8-bp core sequence (GGATACTT). lox2272 sites are compatible with each other, but incompatible with loxP or loxN sites (Lee and Saito, 1988). Cre recombinase
   2405..2450    -  promoter       TRE3GV promoter (fragment): 3rd-generation Tet-responsive promoter that can be activated by binding of Tet-On® 3G, optimized for retroviral and lentiviral vectors
   2464..2734    +  protein_bind   tetracycline response element: contains seven copies of the tetracycline operator tetO tetracycline repressor TetR
   2765..2905    +  repeat_region  AAV2 ITR: inverted terminal repeat of adeno-associated virus serotype 2 inverted
   2914..3068    +  CDS            lacZα (fragment): LacZα fragment of β-galactosidase; lacZ fragment
   3074..3125    -  misc_feature   bom (fragment): basis of mobility region from pBR322
   3144..3524    +  rep_origin     M13 ori (sequence partly withheld): M13 bacteriophage origin of replication; arrow indicates direction of (+) strand synthesis
   3600..3649    -  misc_feature   bom (fragment): basis of mobility region from pBR322
   3751..3786    -  CDS            rop (fragment): Rop protein, which maintains plasmids at low copy number; rop
   3881..3985    +  promoter       AmpR promoter: bla
   3986..4846    +  CDS            AmpR: β-lactamase; bla; confers resistance to ampicillin, carbenicillin, and related antibiotics
