[The description below was written by a language model from this plasmid's Addgene catalogue record and pLannotate feature annotations shown in this document.]
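Description:
TRE-Flex-MCS-WPRE-SV40 - GCH26 is an empty AAV cloning backbone for building transgenes whose expression requires both Cre recombinase and a tetracycline-controlled transactivator. It was derived from a related CAG-FLEX-MCS-WPRE-SV40 vector, with the Tet-responsive promoter in place of CAG. The roughly 5 kb plasmid is maintained in E. coli through a high-copy ColE1/pUC-type origin and selected with ampicillin via the β-lactamase gene. An M13 phage origin and leftover fragments of lac, lacZα, rop and bom sequences from the parental cloning vector lie outside the viral cassette and have no role in the payload.

The expression cassette is flanked by two AAV2 inverted terminal repeats, which allow it to be replicated and packaged into recombinant AAV particles when rep, cap and helper functions are supplied in trans. In the annotated orientation the cassette runs on the reverse strand. A tetracycline response element with seven tetO copies is joined to a minimal TRE3G-type promoter fragment. This is followed by a FLEX (double-floxed) switch, a WPRE to enhance transcript stability and expression, and an SV40 polyadenylation signal. The FLEX unit consists of paired, oppositely oriented loxP and lox2272 sites, separated by short spacer sequences, surrounding a pBluescript-type multiple cloning site. A coding sequence is normally inserted in the antisense orientation so that Cre-mediated inversion, followed by excision between the incompatible lox pairs, locks it in the sense orientation. The depositor notes BglII and AgeI as the retained 5' and 3' cloning sites. No insert is present. The vector suits intersectional, inducible expression in Cre-defined cell populations, with the transactivator supplied separately.
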