Addgene plasmid #230827: TRE-Flex-MCS-WPRE-SV40 - GCH26
Purpose: (Empty Backbone) AAV cloning vector for CRE-dependent expression under the TRE promoter.
Depositing lab: Kimberly Ritola. Depositing organization: University of North Carolina at Chapel Hill.
Backbone
  Vector backbone: CAG-FLEX-MCS-WPRE-SV40 - GCH2
  Backbone manufacturer: Ritola Lab
  Vector type: AAV, Cre/Lox ; Cloning Vector
Growth in bacteria
  Bacterial resistance: Ampicillin, 100 μg/mL
  Growth temperature: 37°C
  Growth strain: NEB Stable
  Copy number: High Copy
Gene/Insert
  Gene/Insert name: None
Terms and licenses: Academic/Nonprofit Terms; Industry Terms: Not Available to Industry
Depositor comments: 5' cloning site: BglII (not destroyed), 3' cloning site: AgeI (not destroyed)
How to cite: TRE-Flex-MCS-WPRE-SV40 - GCH26 was a gift from Kimberly Ritola (Addgene plasmid # 230827 ; http://n2t.net/addgene:230827 ; RRID:Addgene_230827)
